Addgene plasmid #134738: pLenti CMV Hygro DHFR.cHSF1
Purpose: Lentiviral expression vector for constitutively active HSF1 fused to DHFR destabilized domain
Depositing lab: Matthew D. Shoulders. Depositing organization: Massachusetts Institute of Technology. Publication: Host proteostasis modulates influenza evolution. Phillips AM, Gonzalez LO, Nekongo EE, Ponomarenko AI, McHugh SM, Butty VL, Levine SS, Lin YS, Mirny LA, Shoulders MD. Elife. 2017 Sep 26;6. doi: 10.7554/eLife.28652. PubMed 28949290.
Backbone
  Vector backbone: pLenti CMV Hygro Dest (w117-1)
  Backbone manufacturer: Eric Campeau, Paul Kaufman
  Backbone size w/o insert (bp): 8723
  Total vector size (bp): 10766
  Vector type: Mammalian Expression, Lentiviral
  Selectable markers: Hygromycin
Growth in bacteria
  Bacterial resistance: Ampicillin, 100 μg/mL
  Growth temperature: 30°C
  Growth strain: NEB Stable
  Copy number: High Copy
Gene/Insert
  Gene/Insert name: DHFR.cHSF1
  Species: H. sapiens (human)
  Insert size (bp): 2043
  Mutation: Deletion of amino acids 186-202
  GenBank ID: NM_005526.4
  Entrez Gene: HSF1 (a.k.a. HSTF1)
  Promoter: CMV
  Tag / fusion protein: DHFR (N terminal on insert)
  Cloning method: Gateway Cloning
  Sequencing primers: 5′ CGCAAATGGGCGGTAGGCGTG; 3′ CATAGCGTAAAAGGAGCAACA
Terms and licenses: Academic/Nonprofit Terms; Industry Terms: Not Available to Industry
How to cite: pLenti CMV Hygro DHFR.cHSF1 was a gift from Matthew D. Shoulders (Addgene plasmid # 134738 ; http://n2t.net/addgene:134738 ; RRID:Addgene_134738)
