[The description below was written by a language model from this plasmid's Addgene catalogue record and pLannotate feature annotations shown in this document.]
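Description:
pLenti CMV Hygro DHFR.cHSF1 is a 10.8 kb lentiviral mammalian expression plasmid built on the pLenti CMV Hygro Dest (w117-1) Gateway destination backbone. In bacteria it is maintained through a high-copy ColE1/pUC-type origin and selected with ampicillin via the β-lactamase gene; an f1 origin, an SV40 origin and remnants of a lac/lacZα region with T3 and T7 promoters are also present in the backbone. The viral portion has an RSV promoter driving a truncated HIV-1 5' LTR, followed by the Ψ packaging signal with a gag fragment, the Rev response element, the cPPT/CTS, and a downstream truncated LTR followed by an SV40 polyadenylation signal. This layout lets the transfer RNA be packaged when helper functions are supplied in trans, since the plasmid itself carries only fragments of viral genes.

The payload sits between attB1 and attB2 sites left by Gateway recombination and is expressed from the CMV enhancer/promoter, with a WPRE downstream to boost transcript levels. It encodes E. coli dihydrofolate reductase, used here as a destabilizing domain, fused to the N-terminus of human HSF1 carrying a deletion of amino acids 186-202, which the record describes as constitutively active. The automated annotation labels most of the HSF1 coding region by homology to a Xenopus protein, but the catalogue identifies the insert as human. Destabilizing domains of this kind generally cause degradation of the fusion unless a stabilizing ligand is present, allowing small-molecule control of protein abundance; the record does not name the ligand. A separate mouse PGK promoter drives a hygromycin resistance gene for selecting transduced cells. The construct was deposited with work examining how host proteostasis influences influenza evolution, consistent with its use to make stable cell lines with tunable heat shock response activation.
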