Features (pLannotate 1.2.2; 33 found; start..end, strand, type, name):
     27..131     +  promoter       AmpR promoter: bla
    132..992     +  CDS            AmpR: β-lactamase; bla; confers resistance to ampicillin, carbenicillin, and related antibiotics
   1163..1751    +  rep_origin     ori: high-copy-number ColE1/pMB1/pBR322/pUC origin of replication
   1934..2026    +  CDS            lacI (fragment): lac repressor; lacI; The lac repressor binds to the lac operator to inhibit transcription in E. coli. This inhibition can be relieved by adding lactose or isopropyl-β-D-thiogalactopyranoside (IPTG).
   2039..2060    +  protein_bind   CAP binding site: CAP binding activates transcription in the presence of cAMP. E. coli catabolite activator protein
   2075..2105    +  promoter       lac promoter: promoter for the E. coli lac operon
   2109..2131    +  protein_bind   lac operator (fragment): The lac repressor binds to the lac operator to inhibit transcription in E. coli. This inhibition can be relieved by adding lactose or isopropyl-β-D-thiogalactopyranoside (IPTG). lac repressor encoded by lacI
   2174..2192    +  promoter       T3 promoter: promoter for bacteriophage T3 RNA polymerase
   2220..2446    +  promoter       RSV promoter: Rous sarcoma virus enhancer/promoter
   2447..2627    +  LTR            5' LTR (truncated): truncated 5' long terminal repeat (LTR) from HIV-1
   2674..2799    +  misc_feature   HIV-1 Ψ: packaging signal of human immunodeficiency virus type 1
   2783..3146    +  CDS            HIV-1 gag (fragment): gag protein from human immunodeficiency virus 1; gag
   3292..3525    +  misc_feature   RRE: The Rev response element (RRE) of HIV-1 allows for Rev-dependent mRNA export from the nucleus to the cytoplasm.
   3902..4002    +  CDS            Rev (fragment): human immunodeficiency virus 1 (HIV-1) Rev protein; rev; enhances nuclear export of unspliced and incompletely spliced viral mRNAs
   4021..4137    +  misc_feature   cPPT/CTS: central polypurine tract and central termination sequence of HIV-1
   4160..4463    +  enhancer       CMV enhancer: human cytomegalovirus immediate early enhancer
   4464..4667    +  promoter       CMV promoter: human cytomegalovirus (CMV) immediate early promoter
   4772..4796    +  protein_bind   attB1: mutant version of attB; recombination site for the Gateway® BP reaction BP Clonase™
   4823..5298    +  CDS            ecDHFR (fragment): E. coli dihydrofolate reductase; folA
   5345..6592    +  CDS            hsf1 (fragment): HSF_XENLA - Also known as hsf. Experimental evidence at transcript level: Swiss-Prot protein existence level 2. DNA-binding protein that specifically binds heat shock promoter elements (HSE) and activates transcription. From Xenopus laevis (African clawed frog).
   6491..6862    +  CDS            HSF1: C-terminal activation domain from the human heat shock transcription factor HSF1
   6889..6913    -  protein_bind   attB2: mutant version of attB; recombination site for the Gateway® BP reaction BP Clonase™
   6944..7532    +  misc_feature   WPRE: woodchuck hepatitis virus posttranscriptional regulatory element
   7588..8087    +  promoter       PGK promoter: mouse phosphoglycerate kinase 1 promoter
   8105..9130    +  CDS            HygR: aminoglycoside phosphotransferase from E. coli; aph(4)-Ia; confers resistance to hygromycin
   9148..9426    +  CDS            yokD (fragment): YOKD_BACSU - Experimental evidence at protein level: Swiss-Prot protein existence level 1. May contribute to antibiotic resistance. From Bacillus subtilis (strain 168).
   9434..9571    +  CDS            nef (fragment): NEF_HV1LA - Experimental evidence at protein level: Swiss-Prot protein existence level 1. Extracellular Nef protein targets CD4(+) T-lymphocytes for apoptosis by interacting with CXCR4 surface receptors. From Human immunodeficiency virus type 1 group M subtype B (isolate Lai) (HIV-1).
   9557..9737    +  LTR            5' LTR (truncated): truncated 5' long terminal repeat (LTR) from HIV-1
   9809..9930    +  polyA_signal   SV40 poly(A) signal: SV40 polyadenylation signal
   9970..10105   +  rep_origin     SV40 ori: SV40 origin of replication
  10126..10144   -  promoter       T7 promoter: promoter for bacteriophage T7 RNA polymerase
  10152..10307   +  CDS            lacZα (fragment): LacZα fragment of β-galactosidase; lacZ fragment
  10312..10740   +  rep_origin     f1 ori (sequence partly withheld): f1 bacteriophage origin of replication; arrow indicates direction of (+) strand synthesis
>Addgene plasmid #134738 | pLenti CMV Hygro DHFR.cHSF1 | addgene full sequence | sequence record 271750 | Addgene NGS Result
TAGGTGGCACTTTTCGGGGAAATGTGCGCGGAACCCCTATTTGTTTATTTTTCTAAATACATTCAAATAT
GTATCCGCTCATGAGACAATAACCCTGATAAATGCTTCAATAATATTGAAAAAGGAAGAGTATGAGTATT
CAACATTTCCGTGTCGCCCTTATTCCCTTTTTTGCGGCATTTTGCCTTCCTGTTTTTGCTCACCCAGAAA
CGCTGGTGAAAGTAAAAGATGCTGAAGATCAGTTGGGTGCACGAGTGGGTTACATCGAACTGGATCTCAA
CAGCGGTAAGATCCTTGAGAGTTTTCGCCCCGAAGAACGTTTTCCAATGATGAGCACTTTTAAAGTTCTG
CTATGTGGCGCGGTATTATCCCGTATTGACGCCGGGCAAGAGCAACTCGGTCGCCGCATACACTATTCTC
AGAATGACTTGGTTGAGTACTCACCAGTCACAGAAAAGCATCTTACGGATGGCATGACAGTAAGAGAATT
ATGCAGTGCTGCCATAACCATGAGTGATAACACTGCGGCCAACTTACTTCTGACAACGATCGGAGGACCG
AAGGAGCTAACCGCTTTTTTGCACAACATGGGGGATCATGTAACTCGCCTTGATCGTTGGGAACCGGAGC
TGAATGAAGCCATACCAAACGACGAGCGTGACACCACGATGCCTGTAGCAATGGCAACAACGTTGCGCAA
ACTATTAACTGGCGAACTACTTACTCTAGCTTCCCGGCAACAATTAATAGACTGGATGGAGGCGGATAAA
GTTGCAGGACCACTTCTGCGCTCGGCCCTTCCGGCTGGCTGGTTTATTGCTGATAAATCTGGAGCCGGTG
AGCGTGGGTCTCGCGGTATCATTGCAGCACTGGGGCCAGATGGTAAGCCCTCCCGTATCGTAGTTATCTA
CACGACGGGGAGTCAGGCAACTATGGATGAACGAAATAGACAGATCGCTGAGATAGGTGCCTCACTGATT
AAGCATTGGTAACTGTCAGACCAAGTTTACTCATATATACTTTAGATTGATTTAAAACTTCATTTTTAAT
TTAAAAGGATCTAGGTGAAGATCCTTTTTGATAATCTCATGACCAAAATCCCTTAACGTGAGTTTTCGTT
CCACTGAGCGTCAGACCCCGTAGAAAAGATCAAAGGATCTTCTTGAGATCCTTTTTTTCTGCGCGTAATC
TGCTGCTTGCAAACAAAAAAACCACCGCTACCAGCGGTGGTTTGTTTGCCGGATCAAGAGCTACCAACTC
TTTTTCCGAAGGTAACTGGCTTCAGCAGAGCGCAGATACCAAATACTGTTCTTCTAGTGTAGCCGTAGTT
AGGCCACCACTTCAAGAACTCTGTAGCACCGCCTACATACCTCGCTCTGCTAATCCTGTTACCAGTGGCT
GCTGCCAGTGGCGATAAGTCGTGTCTTACCGGGTTGGACTCAAGACGATAGTTACCGGATAAGGCGCAGC
GGTCGGGCTGAACGGGGGGTTCGTGCACACAGCCCAGCTTGGAGCGAACGACCTACACCGAACTGAGATA
CCTACAGCGTGAGCTATGAGAAAGCGCCACGCTTCCCGAAGGGAGAAAGGCGGACAGGTATCCGGTAAGC
GGCAGGGTCGGAACAGGAGAGCGCACGAGGGAGCTTCCAGGGGGAAACGCCTGGTATCTTTATAGTCCTG
TCGGGTTTCGCCACCTCTGACTTGAGCGTCGATTTTTGTGATGCTCGTCAGGGGGGCGGAGCCTATGGAA
AAACGCCAGCAACGCGGCCTTTTTACGGTTCCTGGCCTTTTGCTGGCCTTTTGCTCACATGTTCTTTCCT
GCGTTATCCCCTGATTCTGTGGATAACCGTATTACCGCCTTTGAGTGAGCTGATACCGCTCGCCGCAGCC
GAACGACCGAGCGCAGCGAGTCAGTGAGCGAGGAAGCGGAAGAGCGCCCAATACGCAAACCGCCTCTCCC
CGCGCGTTGGCCGATTCATTAATGCAGCTGGCACGACAGGTTTCCCGACTGGAAAGCGGGCAGTGAGCGC
AACGCAATTAATGTGAGTTAGCTCACTCATTAGGCACCCCAGGCTTTACACTTTATGCTTCCGGCTCGTA
TGTTGTGTGGAATTGTGAGCGGATAACAATTTCACACAGGAAACAGCTATGACCATGATTACGCCAAGCG
CGCAATTAACCCTCACTAAAGGGAACAAAAGCTGGAGCTGCAAGCTTAATGTAGTCTTATGCAATACTCT
TGTAGTCTTGCAACATGGTAACGATGAGTTAGCAACATGCCTTACAAGGAGAGAAAAAGCACCGTGCATG
CCGATTGGTGGAAGTAAGGTGGTACGATCGTGCCTTATTAGGAAGGCAACAGACGGGTCTGACATGGATT
GGACGAACCACTGAATTGCCGCATTGCAGAGATATTGTATTTAAGTGCCTAGCTCGATACATAAACGGGT
CTCTCTGGTTAGACCAGATCTGAGCCTGGGAGCTCTCTGGCTAACTAGGGAACCCACTGCTTAAGCCTCA
ATAAAGCTTGCCTTGAGTGCTTCAAGTAGTGTGTGCCCGTCTGTTGTGTGACTCTGGTAACTAGAGATCC
CTCAGACCCTTTTAGTCAGTGTGGAAAATCTCTAGCAGTGGCGCCCGAACAGGGACTTGAAAGCGAAAGG
GAAACCAGAGGAGCTCTCTCGACGCAGGACTCGGCTTGCTGAAGCGCGCACGGCAAGAGGCGAGGGGCGG
CGACTGGTGAGTACGCCAAAAATTTTGACTAGCGGAGGCTAGAAGGAGAGAGATGGGTGCGAGAGCGTCA
GTATTAAGCGGGGGAGAATTAGATCGCGATGGGAAAAAATTCGGTTAAGGCCAGGGGGAAAGAAAAAATA
TAAATTAAAACATATAGTATGGGCAAGCAGGGAGCTAGAACGATTCGCAGTTAATCCTGGCCTGTTAGAA
ACATCAGAAGGCTGTAGACAAATACTGGGACAGCTACAACCATCCCTTCAGACAGGATCAGAAGAACTTA
GATCATTATATAATACAGTAGCAACCCTCTATTGTGTGCATCAAAGGATAGAGATAAAAGACACCAAGGA
AGCTTTAGACAAGATAGAGGAAGAGCAAAACAAAAGTAAGACCACCGCACAGCAAGCGGCCGCTGATCTT
CAGACCTGGAGGAGGAGATATGAGGGACAATTGGAGAAGTGAATTATATAAATATAAAGTAGTAAAAATT
GAACCATTAGGAGTAGCACCCACCAAGGCAAAGAGAAGAGTGGTGCAGAGAGAAAAAAGAGCAGTGGGAA
TAGGAGCTTTGTTCCTTGGGTTCTTGGGAGCAGCAGGAAGCACTATGGGCGCAGCGTCAATGACGCTGAC
GGTACAGGCCAGACAATTATTGTCTGGTATAGTGCAGCAGCAGAACAATTTGCTGAGGGCTATTGAGGCG
CAACAGCATCTGTTGCAACTCACAGTCTGGGGCATCAAGCAGCTCCAGGCAAGAATCCTGGCTGTGGAAA
GATACCTAAAGGATCAACAGCTCCTGGGGATTTGGGGTTGCTCTGGAAAACTCATTTGCACCACTGCTGT
GCCTTGGAATGCTAGTTGGAGTAATAAATCTCTGGAACAGATTTGGAATCACACGACCTGGATGGAGTGG
GACAGAGAAATTAACAATTACACAAGCTTAATACACTCCTTAATTGAAGAATCGCAAAACCAGCAAGAAA
AGAATGAACAAGAATTATTGGAATTAGATAAATGGGCAAGTTTGTGGAATTGGTTTAACATAACAAATTG
GCTGTGGTATATAAAATTATTCATAATGATAGTAGGAGGCTTGGTAGGTTTAAGAATAGTTTTTGCTGTA
CTTTCTATAGTGAATAGAGTTAGGCAGGGATATTCACCATTATCGTTTCAGACCCACCTCCCAACCCCGA
GGGGACCCGACAGGCCCGAAGGAATAGAAGAAGAAGGTGGAGAGAGAGACAGAGACAGATCCATTCGATT
AGTGAACGGATCTCGACGGTATCGGTTAACTTTTAAAAGAAAAGGGGGGATTGGGGGGTACAGTGCAGGG
GAAAGAATAGTAGACATAATAGCAACAGACATACAAACTAAAGAATTACAAAAACAAATTACAAAATTCA
AAATTTTATCGATAAGCTTGGGAGTTCCGCGTTACATAACTTACGGTAAATGGCCCGCCTGGCTGACCGC
CCAACGACCCCCGCCCATTGACGTCAATAATGACGTATGTTCCCATAGTAACGCCAATAGGGACTTTCCA
TTGACGTCAATGGGTGGAGTATTTACGGTAAACTGCCCACTTGGCAGTACATCAAGTGTATCATATGCCA
AGTACGCCCCCTATTGACGTCAATGACGGTAAATGGCCCGCCTGGCATTATGCCCAGTACATGACCTTAT
GGGACTTTCCTACTTGGCAGTACATCTACGTATTAGTCATCGCTATTACCATGGTGATGCGGTTTTGGCA
GTACATCAATGGGCGTGGATAGCGGTTTGACTCACGGGGATTTCCAAGTCTCCACCCCATTGACGTCAAT
GGGAGTTTGTTTTGGCACCAAAATCAACGGGACTTTCCAAAATGTCGTAACAACTCCGCCCCATTGACGC
AAATGGGCGGTAGGCGTGTACGGTGGGAGGTCTATATAAGCAGAGCTCGTTTAGTGAACCGTCAGATCGC
CTGGAGACGCCATCCACGCTGTTTTGACCTCCATAGAAGACACCGACTCTAGTCCAGTGTGGTGGAATTC
TGCAGATATCAACAAGTTTGTACAAAAAAGCAGGCTTTAAAGGAACCAATTCAGTCGACGCCATGATCAG
TCTGATTGCGGCGTTAGCGGTAGATTACGTTATCGGCATGGAAAACGCCATGCCGTGGAACCTGCCTGCC
GATCTCGCCTGGTTTAAACGCAACACCTTAAATAAACCCGTGATTATGGGCCGCCATACCTGGGAATCAA
TCGGTCGTCCGTTGCCAGGACGCAAAAATATTATCCTCAGCAGTCAACCGAGTACGGACGATCGCGTAAC
GTGGGTGAAGTCGGTGGATGAAGCCATCGCGGCGTGTGGTGACGTACCAGAAATCATGGTGATTGGCGGC
GGTCGCGTTATTGAACAGTTCTTGCCAAAAGCGCAAAAACTGTATCTGACGCATATCGACGCAGAAGTGG
AAGGCGACACCCATTTCCCGGATTACGAGCCGGATGACTGGGAATCGGTATTCAGCGAATTCCACGATGC
TGATGCGCAGAACTCTCACAGCTATTGCTTTGAGATTCTGGAGCGGCGAGCAGGAAGTGGAAGTGGATCC
GCCATGGATCTGCCCGTGGGCCCCGGCGCGGCGGGGCCCAGCAACGTCCCGGCCTTCCTGACCAAGCTGT
GGACCCTCGTGAGCGACCCGGACACCGACGCGCTCATCTGCTGGAGCCCGAGCGGGAACAGCTTCCACGT
GTTCGACCAGGGCCAGTTTGCCAAGGAGGTGCTGCCCAAGTACTTCAAGCACAACAACATGGCCAGCTTC
GTGCGGCAGCTCAACATGTATGGCTTCCGGAAAGTGGTCCACATCGAGCAGGGCGGCCTGGTCAAGCCAG
AGAGAGACGACACGGAGTTCCAGCACCCATGCTTCCTGCGTGGCCAGGAGCAGCTCCTTGAGAACATCAA
GAGGAAAGTGACCAGTGTGTCCACCCTGAAGAGTGAAGACATAAAGATCCGCCAGGACAGCGTCACCAAG
CTGCTGACGGACGTGCAGCTGATGAAGGGGAAGCAGGAGTGCATGGACTCCAAGCTCCTGGCCATGAAGC
ATGAGAATGAGGCTCTGTGGCGGGAGGTGGCCAGCCTTCGGCAGAAGCATGCCCAGCAACAGAAAGTCAT
CCTGGGGGTGAAGAGAAAGATCCCCCTGATGCTGAACGACAGTGGCTCAGCACATTCCATGCCCAAGTAT
AGCCGGCAGTTCTCCCTGGAGCACGTCCACGGCTCGGGCCCCTACTCGGCCCCCTCCCCAGCCTACAGCA
GCTCCAGCCTCTACGCCCCTGATGCTGTGGCCAGCTCTGGACCCATCATCTCCGACATCACCGAGCTGGC
TCCTGCCAGCCCCATGGCCTCCCCCGGCGGGAGCATAGACGAGAGGCCCCTATCCAGCAGCCCCCTGGTG
CGTGTCAAGGAGGAGCCCCCCAGCCCGCCTCAGAGCCCCCGGGTAGAGGAGGCGAGTCCCGGGCGCCCAT
CTTCCGTGGACACCCTCTTGTCCCCGACCGCCCTCATTGACTCCATCCTGCGGGAGAGTGAACCTGCCCC
CGCCTCCGTCACAGCCCTCACGGACGCCAGGGGCCACACGGACACCGAGGGCCGGCCTCCCTCCCCCCCG
CCCACCTCCACCCCTGAAAAGTGCCTCAGCGTAGCCTGCCTGGACAAGAATGAGCTCAGTGACCACTTGG
ATGCTATGGACTCCAACCTGGATAACCTGCAGACCATGCTGAGCAGCCACGGCTTCAGCGTGGACACCAG
TGCCCTGCTGGACCTGTTCAGCCCCTCGGTGACCGTGCCCGACATGAGCCTGCCTGACCTTGACAGCAGC
CTGGCCAGTATCCAAGAGCTCCTGTCTCCCCAGGAGCCCCCCAGGCCTCCCGAGGCAGAGAACAGCAGCC
CGGATTCAGGGAAGCAGCTGGTGCACTACACAGCGCAGCCGCTGTTCCTGCTGGACCCCGGCTCCGTGGA
CACCGGGAGCAACGACCTGCCGGTGCTGTTTGAGCTGGGAGAGGGCTCCTACTTCTCCGAAGGGGACGGC
TTCGCCGAGGACCCCACCATCTCCCTGCTGACAGGCTCGGAGCCTCCCAAAGCCAAGGACCCCACTGTCT
CCTAGGCGGCCGCACTCGAGATATCTAGACCCAGCTTTCTTGTACAAAGTGGTTGATATCCAGCACAGTG
GCGGCCGCTCGACAATCAACCTCTGGATTACAAAATTTGTGAAAGATTGACTGGTATTCTTAACTATGTT
GCTCCTTTTACGCTATGTGGATACGCTGCTTTAATGCCTTTGTATCATGCTATTGCTTCCCGTATGGCTT
TCATTTTCTCCTCCTTGTATAAATCCTGGTTGCTGTCTCTTTATGAGGAGTTGTGGCCCGTTGTCAGGCA
ACGTGGCGTGGTGTGCACTGTGTTTGCTGACGCAACCCCCACTGGTTGGGGCATTGCCACCACCTGTCAG
CTCCTTTCCGGGACTTTCGCTTTCCCCCTCCCTATTGCCACGGCGGAACTCATCGCCGCCTGCCTTGCCC
GCTGCTGGACAGGGGCTCGGCTGTTGGGCACTGACAATTCCGTGGTGTTGTCGGGGAAGCTGACGTCCTT
TCCATGGCTGCTCGCCTGTGTTGCCACCTGGATTCTGCGCGGGACGTCCTTCTGCTACGTCCCTTCGGCC
CTCAATCCAGCGGACCTTCCTTCCCGCGGCCTGCTGCCGGCTCTGCGGCCTCTTCCGCGTCTTCGCCTTC
GCCCTCAGACGAGTCGGATCTCCCTTTGGGCCGCCTCCCCGCCTGGAATTCTGCAGATATCCGGACTAGT
GATCTCTCGAGGTTAACGAATTCTACCGGGTAGGGGAGGCGCTTTTCCCAAGGCAGTCTGGAGCATGCGC
TTTAGCAGCCCCGCTGGGCACTTGGCGCTACACAAGTGGCCTCTGGCCTCGCACACATTCCACATCCACC
GGTAGGCGCCAACCGGCTCCGTTCTTTGGTGGCCCCTTCGCGCCACCTTCTACTCCTCCCCTAGTCAGGA
AGTTCCCCCCCGCCCCGCAGCTCGCGTCGTGCAGGACGTGACAAATGGAAGTAGCACGTCTCACTAGTCT
CGTGCAGATGGACAGCACCGCTGAGCAATGGAAGCGGGTAGGCCTTTGGGGCAGCGGCCAATAGCAGCTT
TGCTCCTTCGCTTTCTGGGCTCAGAGGCTGGGAAGGGGTGGGTCCGGGGGCGGGCTCAGGGGCGGGCTCA
GGGGCGGGGCGGGCGCCCGAAGGTCCTCCGGAGGCCCGGCATTCTGCACGCTTCAAAAGCGCACGTCTGC
CGCGCTGTTCTCCTCTTCCTCATCTCCGGGCCTTTCGACCTGCATCCCGCCACCATGAAAAAGCCTGAAC
TCACCGCGACGTCTGTCGAGAAGTTTCTGATCGAAAAGTTCGACAGCGTCTCCGACCTGATGCAGCTCTC
GGAGGGCGAAGAATCTCGTGCTTTCAGCTTCGATGTAGGAGGGCGTGGATATGTCCTGCGGGTAAATAGC
TGCGCCGATGGTTTCTACAAAGATCGTTATGTTTATCGGCACTTTGCATCGGCCGCGCTCCCGATTCCGG
AAGTGCTTGACATTGGGGAATTCAGCGAGAGCCTGACCTATTGCATCTCCCGCCGTGCACAGGGTGTCAC
GTTGCAAGACCTGCCTGAAACCGAACTGCCCGCTGTTCTGCAGCCGGTCGCGGAGGCCATGGATGCGATC
GCTGCGGCCGATCTTAGCCAGACGAGCGGGTTCGGCCCATTCGGACCGCAAGGAATCGGTCAATACACTA
CATGGCGTGATTTCATATGCGCGATTGCTGATCCCCATGTGTATCACTGGCAAACTGTGATGGACGACAC
CGTCAGTGCGTCCGTCGCGCAGGCTCTCGATGAGCTGATGCTTTGGGCCGAGGACTGCCCCGAAGTCCGG
CACCTCGTGCACGCGGATTTCGGCTCCAACAATGTCCTGACGGACAATGGCCGCATAACAGCGGTCATTG
ACTGGAGCGAGGCGATGTTCGGGGATTCCCAATACGAGGTCGCCAACATCTTCTTCTGGAGGCCGTGGTT
GGCTTGTATGGAGCAGCAGACGCGCTACTTCGAGCGGAGGCATCCGGAGCTTGCAGGATCGCCGCGGCTC
CGGGCGTATATGCTCCGCATTGGTCTTGACCAACTCTATCAGAGCTTGGTTGACGGCAATTTCGATGATG
CAGCTTGGGCGCAGGGTCGATGCGACGCAATCGTCCGATCCGGAGCCGGGACTGTCGGGCGTACACAAAT
CGCCCGCAGAAGCGCGGCCGTCTGGACCGATGGCTGTGTAGAAGTACTCGCCGATAGTGGAAACCGACGC
CCCAGCACTCGTCCGAGGGCAAAGGAATAGAGTAGATGCCGACCGAACAAGAGCTGATTTCGAGAACGCC
TCAGCCAGCAACTCGCGCGAGCCTAGCAAGGCAAATGCGAGAGAACGGCCTTACGCTTGGTGGCACAGTT
CTCGTCCACAGTTCGCTAAGCTCGCTCGGCTGGGTCGCGGGAGGGCCGGTCGCAGTGATTCAGGCCCTTC
TGGATTGTGTTGGTCCCCAGGGCACGATTGTCATGCCCACGCACTCGGGTGATCTGACTGATCCCGCAGA
TTGGAGATCGCCGCCCGTGCCTGCCGATTGGGTGCAGATCCGTCGAGGGCCCGGTACCTTTAAGACCAAT
GACTTACAAGGCAGCTGTAGATCTTAGCCACTTTTTAAAAGAAAAGGGGGGACTGGAAGGGCTAGCTCAC
TCCCAACGAAGACAAGATCTGCTTTTTGCTTGTACTGGGTCTCTCTGGTTAGACCAGATCTGAGCCTGGG
AGCTCTCTGGCTAACTAGGGAACCCACTGCTTAAGCCTCAATAAAGCTTGCCTTGAGTGCTTCAAGTAGT
GTGTGCCCGTCTGTTGTGTGACTCTGGTAACTAGAGATCCCTCAGACCCTTTTAGTCAGTGTGGAAAATC
TCTAGCAGTAGTAGTTCATGTCATCTTATTATTCAGTATTTATAACTTGCAAAGAAATGAATATCAGAGA
GTGAGAGGAACTTGTTTATTGCAGCTTATAATGGTTACAAATAAAGCAATAGCATCACAAATTTCACAAA
TAAAGCATTTTTTTCACTGCATTCTAGTTGTGGTTTGTCCAAACTCATCAATGTATCTTATCATGTCTGG
CTCTAGCTATCCCGCCCCTAACTCCGCCCATCCCGCCCCTAACTCCGCCCAGTTCCGCCCATTCTCCGCC
CCATGGCTGACTAATTTTTTTTATTTATGCAGAGGCCGAGGCCGCCTCGGCCTCTGAGCTATTCCAGAAG
TAGTGAGGAGGCTTTTTTGGAGGCCTAGGGACGTACCCAATTCGCCCTATAGTGAGTCGTATTACGCGCG
CTCACTGGCCGTCGTTTTACAACGTCGTGACTGGGAAAACCCTGGCGTTACCCAACTTAATCGCCTTGCA
GCACATCCCCCTTTCGCCAGCTGGCGTAATAGCGAAGAGGCCCGCACCGATCGCCCTTCCCAACAGTTGC
GCAGCCTGAATGGCGAATGGG
[124 nt withheld, positions 10312-10435]
C
[91 nt withheld, positions 10437-10527]
A
[49 nt withheld, positions 10529-10577]
CCTTTGACGTTGGAGTCCACGTTCTTT
[37 nt withheld, positions 10605-10641]
ACCCTATCTCGGTCTATTCTTTTGATTTATAAGGGATTTTGCCGATTTCGGCCTATTGGTTAAAAAATGA
GCTGATTTAACAAAAATTTAACGCGAATTTTAACAAAATATTAACGCTTACAATT
